>Addgene plasmid #83761 | MSCV-6NBC-GFP-PGK-Puro-Barcode84 | depositor full sequence | sequence record 159954 | Full Sequence
TGAAAGACCCCACCTGTAGGTTTGGCAAGCTAGCTTAAGTAACGCCATTTTGCAAGGCATGGAAAATACA
TAACTGAGAATAGAGAAGTTCAGATCAAGGTTAGGAACAGAGAGACAGCAGAATATGGGCCAAACAGGAT
ATCTGTGGTAAGCAGTTCCTGCCCCGGCTCAGGGCCAAGAACAGATGGTCCCCAGATGCGGTCCCGCCCT
CAGCAGTTTCTAGAGAACCATCAGATGTTTCCAGGGTGCCCCAAGGACCTGAAATGACCCTGTGCCTTAT
TTGAACTAACCAATCAGTTCGCTTCTCGCTTCTGTTCGCGCGCTTCTGCTCCCCGAGCTCAATAAAAGAG
CCCACAACCCCTCACTCGGCGCGCCAGTCCTCCGATAGACTGCGTCGCCCGGGTACCCGTATTCCCAATA
AAGCCTCTTGCTGTTTGCATCCGAATCGTGGACTCGCTGATCCTTGGGAGGGTCTCCTCAGATTGATTGA
CTGCCCACCTCGGGGGTCTTTCATTTGGAGGTTCCACCGAGATTTGGAGACCCCTGCCCAGGGACCACCG
ACCCCCCCGCCGGGAGGTAAGCTGGCCAGCGGTCGTTTCGTGTCTGTCTCTGTCTTTGTGCGTGTTTGTG
CCGGCATCTAATGTTTGCGCCTGCGTCTGTACTAGTTAGCTAACTAGCTCTGTATCTGGCGGACCCGTGG
TGGAACTGACGAGTTCTGAACACCCGGCCGCAACCCTGGGAGACGTCCCAGGGACTTTGGGGGCCGTTTT
TGTGGCCCGACCTGAGGAAGGGAGTCGATGTGGAATCCGACCCCGTCAGGATATGTGGTTCTGGTAGGAG
ACGAGAACCTAAAACAGTTCCCGCCTCCGTCTGAATTTTTGCTTTCGGTTTGGAACCGAAGCCGCGCGTC
TTGTCTGCTGCAGCGCTGCAGCATCGTTCTGTGTTGTCTCTGTCTGACTGTGTTTCTGTATTTGTCTGAA
AATTAGGGCCAGACTGTTACCACTCCCTTAAGTTTGACCTTAGGTCACTGGAAAGATGTCGAGCGGATCG
CTCACAACCAGTCGGTAGATGTCAAGAAGAGACGTTGGGTTACCTTCTGCTCTGCAGAATGGCCAACCTT
TAACGTCGGATGGCCGCGAGACGGCACCTTTAACCGAGACCTCATCACCCAGGTTAAGATCAAGGTCTTT
TCACCTGGCCCGCATGGACACCCAGACCAGGTCCCCTACATCGTGACCTGGGAAGCCTTGGCTTTTGACC
CCCCTCCCTGGGTCAAGCCCTTTGTACACCCTAAGCCTCCGCCTCCTCTTCCTCCATCCGCCCCGTCTCT
CCCCCTTGAACCTCCTCGTTCGACCCCGCCTCGATCCTCCCTTTATCCAGCCCTCACTCCTTCTCTAGGC
GCCGGAATTAGATCCGCGACCCCACCATGGTGAGCAAGGGCGAGGAGCTGTTCACCGGGGTGGTGCCCAT
CCTGGTCGAGCTGGACGGCGACGTAAACGGCCACAAGTTCAGCGTGTCCGGCGAGGGCGAGGGCGATGCC
ACCTACGGCAAGCTGACCCTGAAGTTCATCTGCACCACCGGCAAGCTGCCCGTGCCCTGGCCCACCCTCG
TGACCACCCTGACCTACGGCGTGCAGTGCTTCAGCCGCTACCCCGACCACATGAAGCAGCACGACTTCTT
CAAGTCCGCCATGCCCGAAGGCTACGTCCAGGAGCGCACCATCTTCTTCAAGGACGACGGCAACTACAAG
ACCCGCGCCGAGGTGAAGTTCGAGGGCGACACCCTGGTGAACCGCATCGAGCTGAAGGGCATCGACTTCA
AGGAGGACGGCAACATCCTGGGGCACAAGCTGGAGTACAACTACAACAGCCACAACGTCTATATCATGGC
CGACAAGCAGAAGAACGGCATCAAGGTGAACTTCAAGATCCGCCACAACATCGAGGACGGCAGCGTGCAG
CTCGCCGACCACTACCAGCAGAACACCCCCATCGGCGACGGCCCCGTGCTGCTGCCCGACAACCACTACC
TGAGCACCCAGTCCGCCCTGAGCAAAGACCCCAACGAGAAGCGCGATCACATGGTCCTGCTGGAGTTCGT
GACCGCCGCCGGGATCACTCTCGGCATGGACGAGCTGTACAAGTAGCGGAGAATTCTACCGGGTAGGGGA
GGCGCTTTTCCCAAGGCAGTCTGGAGCATGCGCTTTAGCAGCCCCGCTGGGCACTTGGCGCTACACAAGT
GGCCTCTGGCCTCGCACACATTCCACATCCACCGGTAGGCGCCAACCGGCTCCGTTCTTTGGTGGCCCCT
TCGCGCCACCTTCTACTCCTCCCCTAGTCAGGAAGTTCCCCCCCGCCCCGCAGCTCGCGTCGTGCAGGAC
GTGACAAATGGAAGTAGCACGTCTCACTAGTCTCGTGCAGATGGACAGCACCGCTGAGCAATGGAAGCGG
GTAGGCCTTTGGGGCAGCGGCCAATAGCAGCTTTGCTCCTTCGCTTTCTGGGCTCAGAGGCTGGGAAGGG
GTGGGTCCGGGGGCGGGCTCAGGGGCGGGCTCAGGGGCGGGGCGGGCGCCCGAAGGTCCTCCGGAGGCCC
GGCATTCTGCACGCTTCAAAAGCGCACGTCTGCCGCGCTGTTCTCCTCTTCCTCATCTCCGGGCCTTTCG
ACCTGCAGCCCAAGCTTACCATGACCGAGTACAAGCCCACGGTGCGCCTCGCCACCCGCGACGACGTCCC
CAGGGCCGTACGCACCCTCGCCGCCGCGTTCGCCGACTACCCCGCCACGCGCCACACCGTCGATCCGGAC
CGCCACATCGAGCGGGTCACCGAGCTGCAAGAACTCTTCCTCACGCGCGTCGGGCTCGACATCGGCAAGG
TGTGGGTCGCGGACGACGGCGCCGCGGTGGCGGTCTGGACCACGCCGGAGAGCGTCGAAGCGGGGGCGGT
GTTCGCCGAGATCGGCCCGCGCATGGCCGAGTTGAGCGGTTCCCGGCTGGCCGCGCAGCAACAGATGGAA
GGCCTCCTGGCGCCGCACCGGCCCAAGGAGCCCGCGTGGTTCCTGGCCACCGTCGGCGTCTCGCCCGACC
ACCAGGGCAAGGGTCTGGGCAGCGCCGTCGTGCTCCCCGGAGTGGAGGCGGCCGAGCGCGCCGGGGTGCC
CGCCTTCCTGGAGACCTCCGCGCCCCGCAACCTCCCCTTCTACGAGCGGCTCGGCTTCACCGTCACCGCC
GACGTCGAGGTGCCCGAAGGACCGCGCACCTGGTGCATGACCCGCAAGCCCGGTGCCTGACGCCCGCCCC
ACGACCCGCAGCGCCCGACCGAAAGGAGCGCACGACCCCATGCATCGATAAAATAAAAGATTTTATTTAG
TCTCCAGAAAAAGGGGGGAATGAAAGACCCCACCTGTAGGTTTGGCAAGCTAGCTTAAGTAACGCCATTT
TGCAAGGCATGGAAAATACATAACTGAGAATAGAGAAGTTCAGATCAAGGTTAGGAACAGAGAGACAGCA
GAATATGGGCCAAACAGGATATCTGTGGTAAGCAGTTCCTGCCCCGGCTCAGGGCCAAGAACAGATGGTC
CCCAGATGCGGTCCCGCCCTCAGCAGTTTCTAGAGAACCATCAGATGTTTCCAGGGTGCCCCAAGGACCT
GAAATGACCCTGTGCCTTATTTGAACTAACCAATCAGTTCGCTTCTCGCTTCTGTTCGCGCGCTTCTGCT
CCCCGAGCTCAATAAAAGAGCCCACAACCCCTCACTCGGCGCGCCAGTCCTCCGATAGACTGCGTCGCCC
GGGTACCCGTGTATCCAATAAACCCTCTTGCAGTTGCATCCGACTTGTGGTCTCGCTGTTCCTTGGGAGG
GTCTCCTCTGAGTGATTGACTACCCGTCAGCGGGGGTCTTTCATGGGTAACAGTTTCTTGAAGTTGGAGA
ACAACATTCTGAGGGTAGGAGTCGAATATTAAGTAATCCTGACTCAATTAGCCACTGTTTTGAATCCACA
TACTCCAATACTCCTGAAATAGTTCATTATGGACAGCGCAGAAGAGCTGGGGAGAATTAATTCGTAATCA
TGGTCATAGCTGTTTCCTGTGTGAAATTGTTATCCGCTCACAATTCCACACAACATACGAGCCGGAAGCA
TAAAGTGTAAAGCCTGGGGTGCCTAATGAGTGAGCTAACTCACATTAATTGCGTTGCGCTCACTGCCCGC
TTTCCAGTCGGGAAACCTGTCGTGCCAGCTGCATTAATGAATCGGCCAACGCGCGGGGAGAGGCGGTTTG
CGTATTGGGCGCTCTTCCGCTTCCTCGCTCACTGACTCGCTGCGCTCGGTCGTTCGGCTGCGGCGAGCGG
TATCAGCTCACTCAAAGGCGGTAATACGGTTATCCACAGAATCAGGGGATAACGCAGGAAAGAACATGTG
AGCAAAAGGCCAGCAAAAGGCCAGGAACCGTAAAAAGGCCGCGTTGCTGGCGTTTTTCCATAGGCTCCGC
CCCCCTGACGAGCATCACAAAAATCGACGCTCAAGTCAGAGGTGGCGAAACCCGACAGGACTATAAAGAT
ACCAGGCGTTTCCCCCTGGAAGCTCCCTCGTGCGCTCTCCTGTTCCGACCCTGCCGCTTACCGGATACCT
GTCCGCCTTTCTCCCTTCGGGAAGCGTGGCGCTTTCTCATAGCTCACGCTGTAGGTATCTCAGTTCGGTG
TAGGTCGTTCGCTCCAAGCTGGGCTGTGTGCACGAACCCCCCGTTCAGCCCGACCGCTGCGCCTTATCCG
GTAACTATCGTCTTGAGTCCAACCCGGTAAGACACGACTTATCGCCACTGGCAGCAGCCACTGGTAACAG
GATTAGCAGAGCGAGGTATGTAGGCGGTGCTACAGAGTTCTTGAAGTGGTGGCCTAACTACGGCTACACT
AGAAGGACAGTATTTGGTATCTGCGCTCTGCTGAAGCCAGTTACCTTCGGAAAAAGAGTTGGTAGCTCTT
GATCCGGCAAACAAACCACCGCTGGTAGCGGTGGTTTTTTTGTTTGCAAGCAGCAGATTACGCGCAGAAA
AAAAGGATCTCAAGAAGATCCTTTGATCTTTTCTACGGGGTCTGACGCTCAGTGGAACGAAAACTCACGT
TAAGGGATTTTGGTCATGAGATTATCAAAAAGGATCTTCACCTAGATCCTTTTAAATTAAAAATGAAGTT
TTAAATCAATCTAAAGTATATATGAGTAAACTTGGTCTGACAGTTACCAATGCTTAATCAGTGAGGCACC
TATCTCAGCGATCTGTCTATTTCGTTCATCCATAGTTGCCTGACTCCCCGTCGTGTAGATAACTACGATA
CGGGAGGGCTTACCATCTGGCCCCAGTGCTGCAATGATACCGCGAGACCCACGCTCACCGGCTCCAGATT
TATCAGCAATAAACCAGCCAGCCGGAAGGGCCGAGCGCAGAAGTGGTCCTGCAACTTTATCCGCCTCCAT
CCAGTCTATTAATTGTTGCCGGGAAGCTAGAGTAAGTAGTTCGCCAGTTAATAGTTTGCGCAACGTTGTT
GCCATTGCTACAGGCATCGTGGTGTCACGCTCGTCGTTTGGTATGGCTTCATTCAGCTCCGGTTCCCAAC
GATCAAGGCGAGTTACATGATCCCCCATGTTGTGCAAAAAAGCGGTTAGCTCCTTCGGTCCTCCGATCGT
TGTCAGAAGTAAGTTGGCCGCAGTGTTATCACTCATGGTTATGGCAGCACTGCATAATTCTCTTACTGTC
ATGCCATCCGTAAGATGCTTTTCTGTGACTGGTGAGTACTCAACCAAGTCATTCTGAGAATAGTGTATGC
GGCGACCGAGTTGCTCTTGCCCGGCGTCAATACGGGATAATACCGCGCCACATAGCAGAACTTTAAAAGT
GCTCATCATTGGAAAACGTTCTTCGGGGCGAAAACTCTCAAGGATCTTACCGCTGTTGAGATCCAGTTCG
ATGTAACCCACTCGTGCACCCAACTGATCTTCAGCATCTTTTACTTTCACCAGCGTTTCTGGGTGAGCAA
AAACAGGAAGGCAAAATGCCGCAAAAAAGGGAATAAGGGCGACACGGAAATGTTGAATACTCATACTCTT
CCTTTTTCAATATTATTGAAGCATTTATCAGGGTTATTGTCTCATGAGCGGATACATATTTGAATGTATT
TAGAAAAATAAACAAATAGGGGTTCCGCGCACATTTCCCCGAAAAGTGCCACCTGACGTCTAAGAAACCA
TTATTATCATGACATTAACCTATAAAAATAGGCGTATCACGAGGCCCTTTCGTCTCGCGCGTTTCGGTGA
TGACGGTGAAAACCTCTGACACATGCAGCTCCCGGAGACGGTCACAGCTTGTCTGTAAGCGGATGCCGGG
AGCAGACAAGCCCGTCAGGGCGCGTCAGCGGGTGTTGGCGGGTGTCGGGGCTGGCTTAACTATGCGGCAT
CAGAGCAGATTGTACTGAGAGTGCACCATATGCGGTGTGAAATACCGCACAGATGCGTAAGGAGAAAATA
CCGCATCAGGCGCCATTCGCCATTCAGGCTGCGCAACTGTTGGGAAGGGCGATCGGTGCGGGCCTCTTCG
CTATTACGCCAGCTGGCGAAAGGGGGATGTGCTGCAAGGCGATTAAGTTGGGTAACGCCAGGGTTTTCCC
AGTCACGACGTTGTAAAACGACGGCGCAAGGAATGGTGCATGCAAGGAGATGGCGCCCAACAGTCCCCCG
GCCACGGGGCCTGCCACCATACCCACGCCGAAACAAGCGCTCATGAGCCCGAAGTGGCGAGCCCGATCTT
CCCCATCGGTGATGTCGGCGATATAGGCGCCAGCAACCGCACCTGTGGCGCCGGTGATGCCGGCCACGAT
GCGTCCGGCGTAGAGGCGATTAGTCCAATTTGTTAAAGACAGGATATCAGTGGTCCAGGCTCTAGTTTTG
ACTCAACAATATCACCAGCTGAAGCCTATAGAGTACGAGCCATAGATAAAATAAAAGATTTTATTTAGTC
TCCAGAAAAAGGGGGGAA
Features (pLannotate 1.2.2; 19 found; start..end, strand, type, name):
    579..920     +  misc_feature   MESV Ψ: packaging signal of murine embryonic stem cell virus
    987..1403    +  CDS            gag (truncated): truncated Moloney murine leukemia virus (MMLV) gag gene lacking the start codon
   1427..2143    +  CDS            EGFP: EGFP is a basic (constitutively fluorescent) green fluorescent protein published in 1996, derived from Aequorea victoria. It is reported to be a rapidly-maturing weak dimer with moderate acid sensitivity.
   2161..2660    +  promoter       PGK promoter: mouse phosphoglycerate kinase 1 promoter
   2681..3280    +  CDS            PuroR: puromycin N-acetyltransferase; pac from Streptomyces alboniger; confers resistance to puromycin
   3380..3894    +  LTR            3' LTR: 3' long terminal repeat from murine embryonic stem cell virus
   4087..4103    -  protein_bind   lac operator: The lac repressor binds to the lac operator to inhibit transcription in E. coli. This inhibition can be relieved by adding lactose or isopropyl-β-D-thiogalactopyranoside (IPTG). lac repressor encoded by lacI
   4111..4141    -  promoter       lac promoter: promoter for the E. coli lac operon
   4156..4177    -  protein_bind   CAP binding site: CAP binding activates transcription in the presence of cAMP. E. coli catabolite activator protein
   4190..4282    -  CDS            lacI (fragment): lac repressor; lacI; The lac repressor binds to the lac operator to inhibit transcription in E. coli. This inhibition can be relieved by adding lactose or isopropyl-β-D-thiogalactopyranoside (IPTG).
   4465..5053    -  rep_origin     ori: high-copy-number ColE1/pMB1/pBR322/pUC origin of replication
   5224..6084    -  CDS            AmpR: β-lactamase; bla; confers resistance to ampicillin, carbenicillin, and related antibiotics
   6085..6189    -  promoter       AmpR promoter: bla
   6284..6319    +  CDS            rop (fragment): Rop protein, which maintains plasmids at low copy number; rop
   6421..6520    +  misc_feature   bom (fragment): basis of mobility region from pBR322
   6526..6675    -  CDS            lacZα (fragment): LacZα fragment of β-galactosidase; lacZ fragment
   6675..6876    -  CDS            TcR (fragment): tetracycline efflux protein; tet; confers resistance to tetracycline
   6877..6975    +  CDS            env (fragment): murine leukemia virus gPr80 envelope polyprotein precursor; env; proteolytically cleaved into gp70SU and p15TM subunits
   7017..515     +  LTR            5' LTR (across the origin): 5' long terminal repeat from murine embryonic stem cell virus
