[The description below was written by a language model from this plasmid's Addgene catalogue record and pLannotate feature annotations shown in this document.]
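Description:
MSCV-6NBC-GFP-PGK-Puro-Barcode84 is a gammaretroviral transfer plasmid built on the murine stem cell virus (MSCV) backbone. It is one member of a series in which each plasmid carries a distinct synthetic six-nucleotide barcode, here number 84. It is maintained in E. coli through a high-copy ColE1/pUC-type origin and selected with ampicillin via the β-lactamase gene. The remaining bacterial annotations (lac promoter/operator, and fragments of lacI, lacZα, rop, bom and TcR) are non-functional remnants of earlier cloning vectors.

The proviral region is flanked by MESV-derived 5′ and 3′ LTRs and contains the Ψ packaging signal. This extends into a truncated gag segment that lacks its start codon, an arrangement that improves packaging of the genomic RNA without producing Gag protein. Downstream, EGFP sits where it would be transcribed from the 5′ LTR, since no separate promoter is annotated for it. It is followed by a mouse PGK promoter driving puromycin N-acetyltransferase. Transduced cells are therefore both green fluorescent and puromycin selectable. The barcode was inserted by restriction cloning between a destroyed BglII site and a retained EcoRI site. It is not annotated in the feature table, so its exact position cannot be read from the record, although the construct name and the short gap between gag and EGFP suggest it lies just upstream of EGFP.

Because the plasmid lacks functional gag, pol and env genes, these must be supplied in trans to produce virus. The stated purpose is to make stably barcoded cell line variants. The associated publication describes a multiplexed in vivo small-molecule screening platform, which is consistent with differently barcoded populations being pooled and later distinguished by their barcodes.
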