Addgene plasmid #83761: MSCV-6NBC-GFP-PGK-Puro-Barcode84
Purpose: individual 6N barcode to make barcoded cell line variants
Depositing lab: Monte Winslow. Depositing organization: Stanford University. Publication: An in vivo multiplexed small-molecule screening platform. Gruner BM, Schulze CJ, Yang D, Ogasawara D, Dix MM, Rogers ZN, Chuang CH, McFarland CD, Chiou SH, Brown JM, Cravatt BF, Bogyo M, Winslow MM. Nat Methods. 2016 Sep 12. doi: 10.1038/nmeth.3992. PubMed 27617390.
Backbone
  Vector backbone: MSCV
  Vector type: Retroviral
  Selectable markers: Puromycin
Growth in bacteria
  Bacterial resistance: Ampicillin, 100 μg/mL
  Growth temperature: 37°C
  Growth strain: DH5alpha
  Copy number: High Copy
Gene/Insert
  Gene/Insert name: Barcode84
  Species: Synthetic
  Cloning method: Restriction Enzyme; 5′ cloning site BglII (destroyed during cloning); 3′ cloning site EcoRI (not destroyed)
  Sequencing primers: 5′ CCCTTGAACCTCCTCGTTCGACC
Terms and licenses: Academic/Nonprofit Terms; Industry Terms: Not Available to Industry
How to cite: MSCV-6NBC-GFP-PGK-Puro-Barcode84 was a gift from Monte Winslow (Addgene plasmid # 83761 ; http://n2t.net/addgene:83761 ; RRID:Addgene_83761)
