>Addgene plasmid #83761 | MSCV-6NBC-GFP-PGK-Puro-Barcode84 | addgene partial sequence | sequence record 165500 | pLXSN5 5'-CCCTTGAACCTCCTCGTTCGACC-3'
CAGCCCTCACTCCTTCTCTAGGCGCCGGAATTAGATCCGCGACCCCACCATGGTGAGCAAGGGCGAGGAG
CTGTTCACCGGGGTGGTGCCCATCCTGGTCGAGCTGGACGGCGACGTAAACGGCCACAAGTTCAGCGTGT
CCGGCGAGGGCGAGGGCGATGCCACCTACGGCAAGCTGACCCTGAAGTTCATCTGCACCACCGGCAAGCT
GCCCGTGCCCTGGCCCACCCTCGTGACCACCCTGACCTACGGCGTGCAGTGCTTCAGCCGCTACCCCGAC
CACATGAAGCAGCACGACTTCTTCAAGTCCGCCATGCCCGAAGGCTACGTCCAGGAGCGCACCATCTTCT
TCAAGGACGACGGCAACTACAAGACCCGCGCCGAGGTGAAGTTCGAGGGCGACACCCTGGTGAACCGCAT
CGAGCTGAAGGGCATCGACTTCAAGGAGGACGGCAACATCCTGGGGCACAAGCTGGAGTACAACTACAAC
AGCCACAACGTCTATATCATGGCCGACAAGCAGAAGAACGGCATCAAGGTGAACTTCAAGATCCGCCACA
ACATCGAGGACGGCAGCGTGCAGCTCGCCGACCACTACCAGCAGAACACCCCCATCGGCGACGGCCCCGT
GCTGCTGCCCGACAACCACTACCTGAGCACCCAGTCCGCCCTGAGCAAAGACCCCAACGAGAAGCGCGAT
CACATGGTCCTGCTGGAGTTCGTGACCGCCGCCGGGATCACTCTCGGCATGGACGAGCTGTACAAGTAGC
GGAGAATTCTACCGGGTAGGGGAGGCGCTTTTCCCAAGGCAGTCTGGAGCATGCGCTTTAG
